>Addgene plasmid #233923 | pHRSV_CHARMS-1x | addgene full sequence | sequence record 469219 | Addgene NGS Result
GCAGGCAGAAGTATGCAAAGCATGCATCTCAATTAGTCAGCAACCATAGTCCCGCCCCTAACTCCGCCCA
TCCCGCCCCTAACTCCGCCCAGTTCCGCCCATTCTCCGCCCCATGGCTGACTAATTTTTTTTATTTATGC
AGAGGCCGAGGCCGCCTCTGCCTCTGAGCTATTCCAGAAGTAGTGAGGAGGCTTTTTTGGAGGCCTAGGC
TACGCGTGCCACCATGTCTGCGGGAGACCCCCGCGTGGGATCCGGGTCCCTGGACTCCTTCATGTTCTCC
ATACCCTTGGTCGCGCTTAACGTGGGAGTGAGGCGCCGCCTATCGCTGTTCTTGAACCCTCGGACGCCCG
TGGCGGCCGACTGGACCTTGCTGGCGGAGGAGATGGGCTTCGAGTACTTGGAGATCCGAGAGCTGGAAAC
GCGCCCTGACCCCACTCGCAGTTTGTTGGATGCCTGGCAGGGGCGCTCTGGCGCGTCTGTCGGCAGGCTG
CTAGAGCTGCTGGCCTTGTTAGACCGTGAGGATATACTGAAGGAGCTGAAGTCGCGCATCGAGGAGGACT
GCCAGAAATACTTAGGTAAGCAGCAGAACCAGGAGTCCGAGAAGCCTTTACAGGTGGCCAGAGTGGAAAG
CAGTGTCCCACAAACAAAGGAACTGGGAGGCATCACCACCCTTGATGACCCCCTAGGACAAACGCCGGAA
CTTTTCGATGCCTTTATCTGCTACTGCCCCAACGATATCGAGTTTGTGCAGGAGATGATCCGGCAACTAG
AACAGACAGACTATCGGCTTAAGTTGTGTGTGTCCGACCGTGACGTCCTGCCGGGCACCTGTGTCTGGTC
CATTGCCAGCGAGCTAATTGAGAAAAGGTGTCGCCGCATGGTGGTGGTTGTTTCTGACGATTATCTACAG
AGCAAGGAATGTGACTTCCAGACCAAGTTTGCACTCAGCCTGTCTCCAGGTGTCCAACAGAAGCGACTGA
TTCCTATTAAATACAAGGCGATGAAGAAGGACTTTCCCAGTATCCTGCGGTTCATCACTATATGCGACTA
TACCAACCCTTGCACCAAGTCCTGGTTCTGGACCCGCCTTGCCAAGGCTTTGTCCCTGCCCGGAGGTAGT
GGCGGGTCCGTGAGCAAGGGCGAGGAGCTGTTCACCGGGGTGGTGCCCATCCTGGTCGAGCTGGACGGCG
ACGTAAACGGCCACAAGTTCAGCGTGTCCGGCGAGGGCGAGGGCGATGCCACCTACGGCAAGCTGACCCT
GAAGTTCATCTGCACCACCGGCAAGCTGCCCGTGCCCTGGCCCACCCTCGTGACCACCCTGACCTACGGC
GTGCAGTGCTTCAGCCGCTACCCCGACCACATGAAGCAGCACGACTTCTTCAAGTCCGCCATGCCCGAAG
GCTACGTCCAGGAGCGCACCATCTTCTTCAAGGACGACGGCAACTACAAGACCCGCGCCGAGGTGAAGTT
CGAGGGCGACACCCTGGTGAACCGCATCGAGCTGAAGGGCATCGACTTCAAGGAGGACGGCAACATCCTG
GGGCACAAGCTGGAGTACAACTACAACAGCCACAACGTCTATATCATGGCCGACAAGCAGAAGAACGGCA
TCAAGGTGAACTTCAAGATCCGCCACAACATCGAGGACGGCAGCGTGCAGCTCGCCGACCACTACCAGCA
GAACACCCCCATCGGCGACGGCCCCGTGCTGCTGCCCGACAACCACTACCTGAGCACCCAGTCCAAGCTG
AGCAAAGACCCCAACGAGAAGCGCGATCACATGGTCCTGCTGGAGTTCGTGACCGCCGCCGGGATCACTC
TCGGCATGGACGAGCTGTACAAGGGTGGGGGCTCAGGTGGAACTGGGTCAGGTGGCGGTTCTGGAGGTCC
AAAACAAGAACCACAGGAGATAGACTTTTAAAGCGGCCGCGACTCTAGAGTCGACCTGCAGGCATGCAAG
CTTGATATCAAGCTTATCGATAATCAACCTCTGGATTACAAAATTTGTGAAAGATTGACTGGTATTCTTA
ACTATGTTGCTCCTTTTACGCTATGTGGATACGCTGCTTTAATGCCTTTGTATCATGCTATTGCTTCCCG
TATGGCTTTCATTTTCTCCTCCTTGTATAAATCCTGGTTGCTGTCTCTTTATGAGGAGTTGTGGCCCGTT
GTCAGGCAACGTGGCGTGGTGTGCACTGTGTTTGCTGACGCAACCCCCACTGGTTGGGGCATTGCCACCA
CCTGTCAGCTCCTTTCCGGGACTTTCGCTTTCCCCCTCCCTATTGCCACGGCGGAACTCATCGCCGCCTG
CCTTGCCCGCTGCTGGACAGGGGCTCGGCTGTTGGGCACTGACAATTCCGTGGTGTTGTCGGGGAAATCA
TCGTCCTTTCCTTGGCTGCTCGCCTGTGTTGCCACCTGGATTCTGCGCGGGACGTCCTTCTGCTACGTCC
CTTCGGCCCTCAATCCAGCGGACCTTCCTTCCCGCGGCCTGCTGCCGGCTCTGCGGCCTCTTCCGCGTCT
TCGCCTTCGCCCTCAGACGAGTCGGATCTCCCTTTGGGCCGCCTCCCCGCATCGATACCGTCGACCTCGA
GGGAATTAATTCGAGCTCGGTACCTTTAAGACCAATGACTTACAAGGCAGCTGTAGATCTTAGCCACTTT
TTAAAAGAAAAGGGGGGACTGGAAGGGCTAATTCACTCCCAACGAAGACAAGATCTGCTTTTTGCTTGTA
CTGGGTCTCTCTGGTTAGACCAGATCTGAGCCTGGGAGCTCTCTGGCTAACTAGGGAACCCACTGCTTAA
GCCTCAATAAAGCTTGCCTTGAGTGCTTCAAGTAGTGTGTGCCCGTCTGTTGTGTGACTCTGGTAACTAG
AGATCCCTCAGACCCTTTTAGTCAGTGTGGAAAATCTCTAGCAGCATCTAGAATTAATTCCGTGTATTCT
ATAGTGTCACCTAAATCGTATGTGTATGATACATAAGGTTATGTATTAATTGTAGCCGCGTTCTAACGAC
AATATGTACAAGCCTAATTGTGTAGCATCTGGCTTACTGAAGCAGACCCTATCATCTCTCTCGTAAACTG
CCGTCAGAGTCGGTTTGGTTGGACGAACCTTCTGAGTTTCTGGTAACGCCGTCCCGCACCCGGAAATGGT
CAGCGAACCAATCAGCAGGGTCATCGCTAGCCAGATCCTCTACGCCGGACGCATCGTGGCCGGCATCACC
GGCGCCACAGGTGCGGTTGCTGGCGCCTATATCGCCGACATCACCGATGGGGAAGATCGGGCTCGCCACT
TCGGGCTCATGAGCGCTTGTTTCGGCGTGGGTATGGTGGCAGGCCCCGTGGCCGGGGGACTGTTGGGCGC
CATCTCCTTGCATGCACCATTCCTTGCGGCGGCGGTGCTCAACGGCCTCAACCTACTACTGGGCTGCTTC
CTAATGCAGGAGTCGCATAAGGGAGAGCGTCGAATGGTGCACTCTCAGTACAATCTGCTCTGATGCCGCA
TAGTTAAGCCAGCCCCGACACCCGCCAACACCCGCTGACGCGCCCTGACGGGCTTGTCTGCTCCCGGCAT
CCGCTTACAGACAAGCTGTGACCGTCTCCGGGAGCTGCATGTGTCAGAGGTTTTCACCGTCATCACCGAA
ACGCGCGAGACGAAAGGGCCTCGTGATACGCCTATTTTTATAGGTTAATGTCATGATAATAATGGTTTCT
TAGACGTCAGGTGGCACTTTTCGGGGAAATGTGCGCGGAACCCCTATTTGTTTATTTTTCTAAATACATT
CAAATATGTATCCGCTCATGAGACAATAACCCTGATAAATGCTTCAATAATATTGAAAAAGGAAGAGTAT
GAGTATTCAACATTTCCGTGTCGCCCTTATTCCCTTTTTTGCGGCATTTTGCCTTCCTGTTTTTGCTCAC
CCAGAAACGCTGGTGAAAGTAAAAGATGCTGAAGATCAGTTGGGTGCACGAGTGGGTTACATCGAACTGG
ATCTCAACAGCGGTAAGATCCTTGAGAGTTTTCGCCCCGAAGAACGTTTTCCAATGATGAGCACTTTTAA
AGTTCTGCTATGTGGCGCGGTATTATCCCGTATTGACGCCGGGCAAGAGCAACTCGGTCGCCGCATACAC
TATTCTCAGAATGACTTGGTTGAGTACTCACCAGTCACAGAAAAGCATCTTACGGATGGCATGACAGTAA
GAGAATTATGCAGTGCTGCCATAACCATGAGTGATAACACTGCGGCCAACTTACTTCTGACAACGATCGG
AGGACCGAAGGAGCTAACCGCTTTTTTGCACAACATGGGGGATCATGTAACTCGCCTTGATCGTTGGGAA
CCGGAGCTGAATGAAGCCATACCAAACGACGAGCGTGACACCACGATGCCTGTAGCAATGGCAACAACGT
TGCGCAAACTATTAACTGGCGAACTACTTACTCTAGCTTCCCGGCAACAATTAATAGACTGGATGGAGGC
GGATAAAGTTGCAGGACCACTTCTGCGCTCGGCCCTTCCGGCTGGCTGGTTTATTGCTGATAAATCTGGA
GCCGGTGAGCGTGGGTCTCGCGGTATCATTGCAGCACTGGGGCCAGATGGTAAGCCCTCCCGTATCGTAG
TTATCTACACGACGGGGAGTCAGGCAACTATGGATGAACGAAATAGACAGATCGCTGAGATAGGTGCCTC
ACTGATTAAGCATTGGTAACTGTCAGACCAAGTTTACTCATATATACTTTAGATTGATTTAAAACTTCAT
TTTTAATTTAAAAGGATCTAGGTGAAGATCCTTTTTGATAATCTCATGACCAAAATCCCTTAACGTGAGT
TTTCGTTCCACTGAGCGTCAGACCCCGTAGAAAAGATCAAAGGATCTTCTTGAGATCCTTTTTTTCTGCG
CGTAATCTGCTGCTTGCAAACAAAAAAACCACCGCTACCAGCGGTGGTTTGTTTGCCGGATCAAGAGCTA
CCAACTCTTTTTCCGAAGGTAACTGGCTTCAGCAGAGCGCAGATACCAAATACTGTTCTTCTAGTGTAGC
CGTAGTTAGGCCACCACTTCAAGAACTCTGTAGCACCGCCTACATACCTCGCTCTGCTAATCCTGTTACC
AGTGGCTGCTGCCAGTGGCGATAAGTCGTGTCTTACCGGGTTGGACTCAAGACGATAGTTACCGGATAAG
GCGCAGCGGTCGGGCTGAACGGGGGGTTCGTGCACACAGCCCAGCTTGGAGCGAACGACCTACACCGAAC
TGAGATACCTACAGCGTGAGCTATGAGAAAGCGCCACGCTTCCCGAAGGGAGAAAGGCGGACAGGTATCC
GGTAAGCGGCAGGGTCGGAACAGGAGAGCGCACGAGGGAGCTTCCAGGGGGAAACGCCTGGTATCTTTAT
AGTCCTGTCGGGTTTCGCCACCTCTGACTTGAGCGTCGATTTTTGTGATGCTCGTCAGGGGGGCGGAGCC
TATGGAAAAACGCCAGCAACGCGGCCTTTTTACGGTTCCTGGCCTTTTGCTGGCCTTTTGCTCACATGTT
CTTTCCTGCGTTATCCCCTGATTCTGTGGATAACCGTATTACCGCCTTTGAGTGAGCTGATACCGCTCGC
CGCAGCCGAACGACCGAGCGCAGCGAGTCAGTGAGCGAGGAAGCGGAAGAGCGCCCAATACGCAAACCGC
CTCTCCCCGCGCGTTGGCCGATTCATTAATGCAGCTGTGGAATGTGTGTCAGTTAGGGTGTGGAAAGTCC
CCAGGCTCCCCAGCAGGCAGAAGTATGCAAAGCATGCATCTCAATTAGTCAGCAACCAGGTGTGGAAAGT
CCCCAGGCTCCCCAGCAGGCAGAAGTATGCAAAGCATGCATCTCAATTAGTCAGCAACCATAGTCCCGCC
CCTAACTCCGCCCATCCCGCCCCTAACTCCGCCCAGTTCCGCCCATTCTCCGCCCCATGGCTGACTAATT
TTTTTTATTTATGCAGAGGCCGAGGCCGCCTCGGCCTCTGAGCTATTCCAGAAGTAGTGAGGAGGCTTTT
TTGGAGGCCTAGGCTTTTGCAAAAAGCTTGGACACAAGACAGGCTTGCGAGATATGTTTGAGAATACCAC
TTTATCCCGCGTCAGGGAGAGGCAGTGCGTAAAAAGACGCGGACTCATGTGAAATACTGGTTTTTAGTGC
GCCAGATCTCTATAATCTCGCGCAACCTATTTTCCCCTCGAACACTTTTTAAGCCGTAGATAAACAGGCT
GGGACACTTCACATGAGCGAAAAATACATCGTCACCTGGGACATGTTGCAGATCCATGCACGTAAACTCG
CAAGCCGACTGATGCCTTCTGAACAATGGAAAGGCATTATTGCCGTAAGCCGTGGCGGTCTGTACCGGGT
GCGTTACTGGCGCGTGAACTGGGTATTCGTCATGTCGATACCGTTTGTATTTCCAGCTACGATCACGACA
ACCAGCGCGAGCTTAAAGTGCTGAAACGCGCAGAAGGCGATGGCGAAGGCTTCATCGTTATTGATGACCT
GGTGGATACCGGTGGTACTGCGGTTGCGATTCGTGAAATGTATCCAAAAGCGCACTTTGTCACCATCTTC
GCAAAACCGGCTGGTCGTCCGCTGGTTGATGACTATGTTGTTGATATCCCGCAAGATACCTGGATTGAAC
AGCCGTGGGATATGGGCGTCGTATTCGTCCCGCCAATCTCCGGTCGCTAATCTTTTCAACGCCTGGCACT
GCCGGGCGTTGTTCTTTTTAACTTCAGGCGGGTTACAATAGTTTCCAGTAAGTATTCTGGAGGCTGCATC
CATGACACAGGCAAACCTGAGCGAAACCCTGTTCAAACCCCGCTTTAAACATCCTGAAACCTCGACGCTA
GTCCGCCGCTTTAATCACGGCGCACAACCGCCTGTGCAGTCGGCCCTTGATGGTAAAACCATCCCTCACT
GGTATCGCATGATTAACCGTCTGATGTGGATCTGGCGCGGCATTGACCCACGCGAAATCCTCGACGTCCA
GGCACGTATTGTGATGAGCGATGCCGAACGTACCGACGATGATTTATACGATACGGTGATTGGCTACCGT
GGCGGCAACTGGATTTATGAGTGGGCCCCGGATCTTTGTGAAGGAACCTTACTTCTGTGGTGTGACATAA
TTGGACAAACTACCTACAGAGATTTAAAGCTCTAAGGTAAATATAAAATTTTTAAGTGTATAATGTGTTA
AACTACTGATTCTAATTGTTTGTGTATTTTAGATTCCAACCTATGGAACTGATGAATGGGAGCAGTGGTG
GAATGCCTTTAATGAGGAAAACCTGTTTTGCTCAGAAGAAATGCCATCTAGTGATGATGAGGCTACTGCT
GACTCTCAACATTCTACTCCTCCAAAAAAGAAGAGAAAGGTAGAAGACCCCAAGGACTTTCCTTCAGAAT
TGCTAAGTTTTTTGAGTCATGCTGTGTTTAGTAATAGAACTCTTGCTTGCTTTGCTATTTACACCACAAA
GGAAAAAGCTGCACTGCTATACAAGAAAATTATGGAAAAATATTCTGTAACCTTTATAAGTAGGCATAAC
AGTTATAATCATAACATACTGTTTTTTCTTACTCCACACAGGCATAGAGTGTCTGCTATTAATAACTATG
CTCAAAAATTGTGTACCTTTAGCTTTTTAATTTGTAAAGGGGTTAATAAGGAATATTTGATGTATAGTGC
CTTGACTAGAGATCATAATCAGCCATACCACATTTGTAGAGGTTTTACTTGCTTTAAAAAACCTCCCACA
CCTCCCCCTGAACCTGAAACATAAAATGAATGCAATTGTTGTTGTTAACTTGTTTATTGCAGCTTATAAT
GGTTACAAATAAAGCAATAGCATCACAAATTTCACAAATAAAGCATTTTTTTCACTGCATTCTAGTTGTG
GTTTGTCCAAACTCATCAATGTATCTTATCATGTCTGGATCAACTGGATAACTCAAGCTAACCAAAATCA
TCCCAAACTTCCCACCCCATACCCTATTACCACTGCCAATTACCTGTGGTTTCATTTACTCTAAACCTGT
GATTCCTCTGAATTATTTTCATTTTAAAGAAATTGTATTTGTTAAATATGTACTACAAACTTAGTAGTTG
GAAGGGCTAATTCACTCCCAAAGAAGACAAGATATCCTTGATCTGTGGATCTACCACACACAAGGCTACT
TCCCTGATTAGCAGAACTACACACCAGGGCCAGGGGTCAGATATCCACTGACCTTTGGATGGTGCTACAA
GCTAGTACCAGTTGAGCCAGATAAGGTAGAAGAGGCCAATAAAGGAGAGAACACCAGCTTGTTACACCCT
GTGAGCCTGCATGGGATGGATGACCCGGAGAGAGAAGTGTTAGAGTGGAGGTTTGACAGCCGCCTAGCAT
TTCATCACGTGGCCCGAGAGCTGCATCCGGAGTACTTCAAGAACTGCTGATATCGAGCTTGCTACAAGGG
ACTTTCCGCTGGGGACTTTCCAGGGAGGCGTGGCCTGGGCGGGACTGGGGAGTGGCGAGCCCTCAGATCC
TGCATATAAGCAGCTGCTTTTTGCCTGTACTGGGTCTCTCTGGTTAGACCAGATCTGAGCCTGGGAGCTC
TCTGGCTAACTAGGGAACCCACTGCTTAAGCCTCAATAAAGCTTGCCTTGAGTGCTTCAAGTAGTGTGTG
CCCGTCTGTTGTGTGACTCTGGTAACTAGAGATCCCTCAGACCCTTTTAGTCAGTGTGGAAAATCTCTAG
CAGTGGCGCCCGAACAGGGACTTGAAAGCGAAAGGGAAACCAGAGGAGCTCTCTCGACGCAGGACTCGGC
TTGCTGAAGCGCGCACGGCAAGAGGCGAGGGGCGGCGACTGGTGAGTACGCCAAAAATTTTGACTAGCGG
AGGCTAGAAGGAGAGAGATGGGTGCGAGAGCGTCAGTATTAAGCGGGGGAGAATTAGATCGCGATGGGAA
AAAATTCGGTTAAGGCCAGGGGGAAAGAAAAAATATAAATTAAAACATATAGTATGGGCAAGCAGGGAGC
TAGAACGATTCGCAGTTAATCCTGGCCTGTTAGAAACATCAGAAGGCTGTAGACAAATACTGGGACAGCT
ACAACCATCCCTTCAGACAGGATCAGAAGAACTTAGATCATTATATAATACAGTAGCAACCCTCTATTGT
GTGCATCAAAGGATAGAGATAAAAGACACCAAGGAAGCTTTAGACAAGATAGAGGAAGAGCAAAACAAAA
GTAAGACCACCGCACAGCAAGCGGCCGGCCGCTGATCTTCAGACCTGGAGGAGGAGATATGAGGGACAAT
TGGAGAAGTGAATTATATAAATATAAAGTAGTAAAAATTGAACCATTAGGAGTAGCACCCACCAAGGCAA
AGAGAAGAGTGGTGCAGAGAGAAAAAAGAGCAGTGGGAATAGGAGCTTTGTTCCTTGGGTTCTTGGGAGC
AGCAGGAAGCACTATGGGCGCAGCGTCAATGACGCTGACGGTACAGGCCAGACAATTATTGTCTGGTATA
GTGCAGCAGCAGAACAATTTGCTGAGGGCTATTGAGGCGCAACAGCATCTGTTGCAACTCACAGTCTGGG
GCATCAAGCAGCTCCAGGCAAGAATCCTGGCTGTGGAAAGATACCTAAAGGATCAACAGCTCCTGGGGAT
TTGGGGTTGCTCTGGAAAACTCATTTGCACCACTGCTGTGCCTTGGAATGCTAGTTGGAGTAATAAATCT
CTGGAACAGATTTGGAATCACACGACCTGGATGGAGTGGGACAGAGAAATTAACAATTACACAAGCTTAA
TACACTCCTTAATTGAAGAATCGCAAAACCAGCAAGAAAAGAATGAACAAGAATTATTGGAATTAGATAA
ATGGGCAAGTTTGTGGAATTGGTTTAACATAACAAATTGGCTGTGGTATATAAAATTATTCATAATGATA
GTAGGAGGCTTGGTAGGTTTAAGAATAGTTTTTGCTGTACTTTCTATAGTGAATAGAGTTAGGCAGGGAT
ATTCACCATTATCGTTTCAGACCCACCTCCCAACCCCGAGGGGACCCGACAGGCCCGAAGGAATAGAAGA
AGAAGGTGGAGAGAGAGACAGAGACAGATCCATTCGATTAGTGAACGGATCTCGACGGTATCGCCAAATG
GCAGTATTCATCCACAATTTTAAAAGAAAAGGGGGGATTGGGGGGTACAGTGCAGGGGAAAGAATAGTAG
ACATAATAGCAACAGACATACAAACTAAAGAATTACAAAAACAAATTACAAAAATTCAAAATTTTCGGGT
TTATTACAGGGACAGCAGAGATCCAGTTTGGATCGATAAGCTTGATATCGAATTCAG
Features (pLannotate 1.2.2; 34 found; start..end, strand, type, name):
      1..211     +  promoter       SV40 promoter: SV40 early promoter
    224..1111    +  CDS            Myd88: MYD88_MOUSE - Experimental evidence at protein level: Swiss-Prot protein existence level 1. [Isoform 2]: Defective in its ability to induce IRAK phosphorylation and NF-kappa-B activation and can function as a negative regulator of activation by IL-1 or lipopolysaccharide (LPS). From Mus musculus (Mouse).
   1130..1843    +  CDS            mEGFP: mEGFP is a basic (constitutively fluorescent) green fluorescent protein published in 2002, derived from Aequorea victoria. It has moderate acid sensitivity.
   1933..1963    +  misc_feature   MCS (fragment): pUC18/19 multiple cloning site
   1964..1982    +  misc_feature   MCS (fragment): pBluescript multiple cloning site
   1982..2570    +  misc_feature   WPRE: woodchuck hepatitis virus posttranscriptional regulatory element
   2571..2593    +  misc_feature   MCS (fragment): pBluescript multiple cloning site
   2610..2678    +  CDS            nef (fragment): NEF_HV1Z2 - Experimental evidence at protein level: Swiss-Prot protein existence level 1. Extracellular Nef protein targets CD4(+) T-lymphocytes for apoptosis by interacting with CXCR4 surface receptors. From Human immunodeficiency virus type 1 group M subtype D (isolate Z2/CDC-Z34) (HIV-1).
   2680..2913    +  LTR            3' LTR (ΔU3): self-inactivating 3' long terminal repeat (LTR) from HIV-1
   2938..2956    -  promoter       SP6 promoter: promoter for bacteriophage SP6 RNA polymerase
   3184..3463    +  CDS            TcR (fragment): tetracycline efflux protein; tet; confers resistance to tetracycline
   3464..3512    -  misc_feature   bom (fragment): basis of mobility region from pBR322
   3614..3649    -  CDS            rop (fragment): Rop protein, which maintains plasmids at low copy number; rop
   3744..3848    +  promoter       AmpR promoter: bla
   3849..4709    +  CDS            AmpR: β-lactamase; bla; confers resistance to ampicillin, carbenicillin, and related antibiotics
   4880..5468    +  rep_origin     ori: high-copy-number ColE1/pMB1/pBR322/pUC origin of replication
   5651..5707    +  CDS            lacI (fragment): lac repressor; lacI; The lac repressor binds to the lac operator to inhibit transcription in E. coli. This inhibition can be relieved by adding lactose or isopropyl-β-D-thiogalactopyranoside (IPTG).
   5714..6043    +  promoter       SV40 promoter: SV40 enhancer and early promoter
   6243..6362    +  CDS            gpt (fragment): XGPT_ECOLI - Also known as gpp, gxu. Experimental evidence at protein level: Swiss-Prot protein existence level 1. Purine salvage pathway enzyme that catalyzes the transfer of the ribosyl-5-phosphate group from 5-phospho-alpha-D-ribose 1- diphosphate (PRPP) to the N9 position of the 6-oxopurines guanine and xanthine to form the corresponding ribonucleotides GMP (guanosine 5'- monophosphate) and XMP (xanthosine 5'-monophosphate), with the release of PPi. To a lesser extent, also acts on hypoxanthine (PubMed:9100006, PubMed:3886014). Does not ribophosphorylate adenine (PubMed:3886014). From Esch
   6362..6697    +  CDS            gpt (fragment): XGPT_ECOLI - Also known as gpp, gxu. Experimental evidence at protein level: Swiss-Prot protein existence level 1. Purine salvage pathway enzyme that catalyzes the transfer of the ribosyl-5-phosphate group from 5-phospho-alpha-D-ribose 1- diphosphate (PRPP) to the N9 position of the 6-oxopurines guanine and xanthine to form the corresponding ribonucleotides GMP (guanosine 5'- monophosphate) and XMP (xanthosine 5'-monophosphate), with the release of PPi. To a lesser extent, also acts on hypoxanthine (PubMed:9100006, PubMed:3886014). Does not ribophosphorylate adenine (PubMed:3886014). From Esch
   6792..7097    +  CDS            frsA (fragment): FRSA_ECOLI - Also known as yafA. Experimental evidence at protein level: Swiss-Prot protein existence level 1. Catalyzes the hydrolysis of esters (PubMed:15808744). Displays esterase activity toward pNP-butyrate (PubMed:15808744). May stimulate mixed-acid fermentation by acting as a fermentation/respiration switch that down-regulates respiration and up- regulates fermentation rates (PubMed:15169777). From Escherichia coli (strain K12).
   7101..7175    +  CDS            small t antigen (fragment): SV40 (simian virus 40) small t antigen
   7177..7242    +  intron         small t intron: SV40 (simian virus 40) small t antigen intron
   7372..7392    +  CDS            SV40 NLS: nuclear localization signal of SV40 (simian virus 40) large T antigen
   7711..7794    +  CDS            large T antigen (fragment): large T antigen from SV40 (simian virus 40)
   7817..7951    +  polyA_signal   SV40 poly(A) signal: SV40 polyadenylation signal
   8118..8447    +  CDS            nef (fragment): NEF_HV1BR - Experimental evidence at protein level: Swiss-Prot protein existence level 1. Extracellular Nef protein targets CD4(+) T-lymphocytes for apoptosis by interacting with CXCR4 surface receptors (PubMed:14990729). From Human immunodeficiency virus type 1 group M subtype B (isolate BRU/LAI) (HIV-1).
   8495..8752    +  LTR            5' LTR (truncated): truncated 5' long terminal repeat (LTR) from HIV-1
   8799..8924    +  misc_feature   HIV-1 Ψ: packaging signal of human immunodeficiency virus type 1
   8908..9246    +  CDS            HIV-1 gag (fragment): gag protein from human immunodeficiency virus 1; gag
   9421..9654    +  misc_feature   RRE: The Rev response element (RRE) of HIV-1 allows for Rev-dependent mRNA export from the nucleus to the cytoplasm.
  10031..10131   +  CDS            Rev (fragment): human immunodeficiency virus 1 (HIV-1) Rev protein; rev; enhances nuclear export of unspliced and incompletely spliced viral mRNAs
  10168..10285   +  misc_feature   cPPT/CTS: central polypurine tract and central termination sequence of HIV-1
  10322..10345   -  misc_feature   MCS (fragment): pBluescript multiple cloning site
