[The description below was written by a language model from this plasmid's Addgene catalogue record and pLannotate feature annotations shown in this document.]
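Description:
pHRSV_CHARMS-1x is a lentiviral transfer plasmid for mammalian expression, built on the pHR-dSV40 backbone. It is propagated in E. coli through a high-copy ColE1/pUC-type origin and selected with ampicillin via the AmpR (β-lactamase) gene. The viral portion carries the usual HIV-1-derived elements: a truncated 5' LTR, the Ψ packaging signal with an adjoining gag fragment, the Rev response element for Rev-dependent nuclear export of the genomic RNA, the cPPT/CTS, and a self-inactivating ΔU3 3' LTR. Outside the proviral region the annotation also picks up backbone remnants, including a second SV40 enhancer/promoter followed by gpt fragments, SV40 small t intron and poly(A) sequences, and fragments of TcR, rop and lacI. These appear to be legacy sequences rather than functional parts of the payload.

The expression cassette lies between the cPPT and the 3' LTR. A short SV40 early promoter drives the synthetic CHARMS-1x open reading frame, which is fused at its C terminus to monomeric EGFP and followed by a WPRE to enhance transcript stability and expression. CHARMS stands for Chimeric Higher-Order Assemblies for Receptor Mediated Signaling, and this variant is recorded as containing only one TRAF6 binding motif. The automated annotation matches most of the insert to mouse MyD88, indicating that the chimera is largely MyD88-derived, although the record does not spell out its exact domain composition. The insert was placed by Gibson assembly at MluI and NotI sites. The associated work concerns bottom-up reconstruction of death fold signalosomes and the role of polymer stability and avidity. The construct fits that work as a way to express a fluorescently trackable signalling scaffold of minimal TRAF6-binding valency in mammalian cells, either by lentiviral transduction or by direct transfection.
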