Addgene plasmid #233923: pHRSV_CHARMS-1x
Purpose: Mammalian expression of Chimeric Higher-Order Assemblies for Receptor Mediated Signaling (CHARMS) variant: CHARMS-1x which contains only 1 TRAF6 binding motif
Depositing lab: Marcus Taylor. Depositing organization: Max Planck Institute for Infection Biology. Publication: Bottom-up reconstruction of functional death fold signalosomes reveals a requirement for polymer stability and avidity. Lichtenstein MA, Cao F, Lobnow F, Dirvanskyte P, Weyhenmeyer D, Kulesza A, Ziska E, Halfmann R, Taylor MJ. Science. 2025 Apr 25;388(6745):415-422. doi: 10.1126/science.adq3234. Epub 2025 Apr 24. PubMed 40273247.
Backbone
  Vector backbone: pHR-dSV40
  Vector type: Mammalian Expression, Lentiviral
Growth in bacteria
  Bacterial resistance: Ampicillin, 100 μg/mL
  Growth temperature: 37°C
  Growth strain: NEB Stable
  Copy number: High Copy
Gene/Insert
  Gene/Insert name: CHARMS-1x
  Species: Synthetic
  Promoter: SV40
  Tag / fusion protein: mEGFP (C terminal on insert)
  Cloning method: Gibson Cloning
Terms and licenses: Academic/Nonprofit Terms; Industry Terms: Not Available to Industry
Depositor comments: Created by Gibson assembly using MluI (5') and NotI (3') sites. Please visit https://doi.org/10.1101/2024.05.08.593169 for bioRxiv preprint.
How to cite: pHRSV_CHARMS-1x was a gift from Marcus Taylor (Addgene plasmid # 233923 ; http://n2t.net/addgene:233923 ; RRID:Addgene_233923)
