>Addgene plasmid #233923 | pHRSV_CHARMS-1x | depositor partial sequence | sequence record 460076 | CHARMS-1x insert coding sequence
ATGTCTGCGGGAGACCCCCGCGTGGGATCCGGGTCCCTGGACTCCTTCATGTTCTCCATACCCTTGGTCG
CGCTTAACGTGGGAGTGAGGCGCCGCCTATCGCTGTTCTTGAACCCTCGGACGCCCGTGGCGGCCGACTG
GACCTTGCTGGCGGAGGAGATGGGCTTCGAGTACTTGGAGATCCGAGAGCTGGAAACGCGCCCTGACCCC
ACTCGCAGTTTGTTGGATGCCTGGCAGGGGCGCTCTGGCGCGTCTGTCGGCAGGCTGCTAGAGCTGCTGG
CCTTGTTAGACCGTGAGGATATACTGAAGGAGCTGAAGTCGCGCATCGAGGAGGACTGCCAGAAATACTT
AGGTAAGCAGCAGAACCAGGAGTCCGAGAAGCCTTTACAGGTGGCCAGAGTGGAAAGCAGTGTCCCACAA
ACAAAGGAACTGGGAGGCATCACCACCCTTGATGACCCCCTAGGACAAACGCCGGAACTTTTCGATGCCT
TTATCTGCTACTGCCCCAACGATATCGAGTTTGTGCAGGAGATGATCCGGCAACTAGAACAGACAGACTA
TCGGCTTAAGTTGTGTGTGTCCGACCGTGACGTCCTGCCGGGCACCTGTGTCTGGTCCATTGCCAGCGAG
CTAATTGAGAAAAGGTGTCGCCGCATGGTGGTGGTTGTTTCTGACGATTATCTACAGAGCAAGGAATGTG
ACTTCCAGACCAAGTTTGCACTCAGCCTGTCTCCAGGTGTCCAACAGAAGCGACTGATTCCTATTAAATA
CAAGGCGATGAAGAAGGACTTTCCCAGTATCCTGCGGTTCATCACTATATGCGACTATACCAACCCTTGC
ACCAAGTCCTGGTTCTGGACCCGCCTTGCCAAGGCTTTGTCCCTGCCCGGAGGTAGTGGCGGGTCCGTGA
GCAAGGGCGAGGAGCTGTTCACCGGGGTGGTGCCCATCCTGGTCGAGCTGGACGGCGACGTAAACGGCCA
CAAGTTCAGCGTGTCCGGCGAGGGCGAGGGCGATGCCACCTACGGCAAGCTGACCCTGAAGTTCATCTGC
ACCACCGGCAAGCTGCCCGTGCCCTGGCCCACCCTCGTGACCACCCTGACCTACGGCGTGCAGTGCTTCA
GCCGCTACCCCGACCACATGAAGCAGCACGACTTCTTCAAGTCCGCCATGCCCGAAGGCTACGTCCAGGA
GCGCACCATCTTCTTCAAGGACGACGGCAACTACAAGACCCGCGCCGAGGTGAAGTTCGAGGGCGACACC
CTGGTGAACCGCATCGAGCTGAAGGGCATCGACTTCAAGGAGGACGGCAACATCCTGGGGCACAAGCTGG
AGTACAACTACAACAGCCACAACGTCTATATCATGGCCGACAAGCAGAAGAACGGCATCAAGGTGAACTT
CAAGATCCGCCACAACATCGAGGACGGCAGCGTGCAGCTCGCCGACCACTACCAGCAGAACACCCCCATC
GGCGACGGCCCCGTGCTGCTGCCCGACAACCACTACCTGAGCACCCAGTCCAAGCTGAGCAAAGACCCCA
ACGAGAAGCGCGATCACATGGTCCTGCTGGAGTTCGTGACCGCCGCCGGGATCACTCTCGGCATGGACGA
GCTGTACAAGGGTGGGGGCTCAGGTGGAACTGGGTCAGGTGGCGGTTCTGGAGGTCCAAAACAAGAACCA
CAGGAGATAGACTTTTAA
